>Addgene plasmid #100791 | DsRed-CPI-17-T38A-NES | addgene full sequence | sequence record 193234 | Addgene NGS Result
TACGGGCCAGATATACGCGTTGACATTGATTATTGACTAGTTATTAATAGTAATCAATTACGGGGTCATT
AGTTCATAGCCCATATATGGAGTTCCGCGTTACATAACTTACGGTAAATGGCCCGCCTGGCTGACCGCCC
AACGACCCCCGCCCATTGACGTCAATAATGACGTATGTTCCCATAGTAACGCCAATAGGGACTTTCCATT
GACGTCAATGGGTGGAGTATTTACGGTAAACTGCCCACTTGGCAGTACATCAAGTGTATCATATGCCAAG
TACGCCCCCTATTGACGTCAATGACGGTAAATGGCCCGCCTGGCATTATGCCCAGTACATGACCTTATGG
GACTTTCCTACTTGGCAGTACATCTACGTATTAGTCATCGCTATTACCATGGTGATGCGGTTTTGGCAGT
ACATCAATGGGCGTGGATAGCGGTTTGACTCACGGGGATTTCCAAGTCTCCACCCCATTGACGTCAATGG
GAGTTTGTTTTGGCACCAAAATCAACGGGACTTTCCAAAATGTCGTAACAACTCCGCCCCATTGACGCAA
ATGGGCGGTAGGCGTGTACGGTGGGAGGTCTATATAAGCAGAGCTCTCTGGCTAACTAGAGAACCCACTG
CTTACTGGCTTATCGAAATTAATACGACTCACTATAGGGAGACCCAAGCTTGGTACCATGGCCTCCTCCG
AGAACGTCATCACCGAGTTCATGCGCTTCAAGGTGCGCATGGAGGGCACCGTGAACGGCCACGAGTTCGA
GATCGAGGGCGAGGGCGAGGGCCGCCCCTACGAGGGCCACAACACCGTGAAGCTGAAGGTGACCAAGGGC
GGCCCCCTGCCCTTCGCCTGGGACATCCTGTCCCCCCAGTTCCAGTACGGCTCCAAGGTGTACGTGAAGC
ACCCCGCCGACATCCCCGACTACAAGAAGCTGTCCTTCCCCGAGGGCTTCAAGTGGGAGCGCGTGATGAA
CTTCGAGGACGGCGGCGTGGCGACCGTGACCCAGGACTCCTCCCTGCAGGACGGCTGCTTCATCTACAAG
GTGAAGTTCATCGGCGTGAACTTCCCCTCCGACGGCCCCGTGATGCAGAAGAAGACCATGGGCTGGGAGG
CCTCCACCGAGCGCCTGTACCCCCGCGACGGCGTGCTGAAGGGCGAGACCCACAAGGCCCTGAAGCTGAA
GGACGGCGGCCACTACCTGGTGGAGTTCAAGTCCATCTACATGGCCAAGAAGCCCGTGCAGCTGCCCGGC
TACTACTACGTGGACGCCAAGCTGGACATCACCTCCCACAACGAGGACTACACCATCGTGGAGCAGTACG
AGCGCACCGAGGGCCGCCACCACCTGTTCCTGGAATTCATGGCAGCTCAGCGGCTGGGCAAGCGCGTGCT
GAGCAAGCTGCAGTCTCCATCGCGGGCCCGCGGGCCAGGGGGCAGTCCCGGGGGGCTGCAGAAGCGGCAC
GCGCGCGTCGCCGTCAAGTATGACCGGCGGGAGCTGCAGCGGCGGCTGGACGTGGAGAAGTGGATCGACG
GGCGCCTGGAGGAGCTGTACCGCGGCATGGAGGCAGACATGCCCGATGAGATCAACATTGATGAATTGTT
GGAGTTAGAGAGTGAAGAGGAGAGAAGCCGGAAAATCCAGGGACTCCTGAAGTCATGTGGGAAACCTGTC
GAGGACTTCATCCAGGAGCTGCTGGCAAAGCTTCAAGGCCTCCACAGGCAGCCCGGCCTCCGCCAGCCAA
GCCCCTCCCACGACGGCAGCCTCAGCCCCCTCCAGGACCGGGCCCGGACTGCTCACCCCCTGGCCCTGAA
GCTGGCCGGCCTGGACATCGGCAGCTGACTCGAGCATGCATCTAGAGGGCCCTATTCTATAGTGTCACCT
AAATGCTAGAGCTCGCTGATCAGCCTCGACTGTGCCTTCTAGTTGCCAGCCATCTGTTGTTTGCCCCTCC
CCCGTGCCTTCCTTGACCCTGGAAGGTGCCACTCCCACTGTCCTTTCCTAATAAAATGAGGAAATTGCAT
CGCATTGTCTGAGTAGGTGTCATTCTATTCTGGGGGGTGGGGTGGGGCAGGACAGCAAGGGGGAGGATTG
GGAAGACAATAGCAGGCATGCTGGGGATGCGGTGGGCTCTATGGCTTCTGAGGCGGAAAGAACCAGCTGG
GGCTCTAGGGGGTATCCCC
[124 nt withheld, positions 2190-2313]
C
[91 nt withheld, positions 2315-2405]
A
[49 nt withheld, positions 2407-2455]
CCTTTGACGTTGGAGTCCACGTTCTTT
[37 nt withheld, positions 2483-2519]
ACCCTATCTCGGTCTATTCTTTTGATTTATAAGGGATTTTGCCGATTTCGGCCTATTGGTTAAAAAATGA
GCTGATTTAACAAAAATTTAACGCGAATTAATTCTGTGGAATGTGTGTCAGTTAGGGTGTGGAAAGTCCC
CAGGCTCCCCAGCAGGCAGAAGTATGCAAAGCATGCATCTCAATTAGTCAGCAACCAGGTGTGGAAAGTC
CCCAGGCTCCCCAGCAGGCAGAAGTATGCAAAGCATGCATCTCAATTAGTCAGCAACCATAGTCCCGCCC
CTAACTCCGCCCATCCCGCCCCTAACTCCGCCCAGTTCCGCCCATTCTCCGCCCCATGGCTGACTAATTT
TTTTTATTTATGCAGAGGCCGAGGCCGCCTCTGCCTCTGAGCTATTCCAGAAGTAGTGAGGAGGCTTTTT
TGGAGGCCTAGGCTTTTGCAAAAAGCTCCCGGGAGCTTGTATATCCATTTTCGGATCTGATCAAGAGACA
GGATGAGGATCGTTTCGCATGATTGAACAAGATGGATTGCACGCAGGTTCTCCGGCCGCTTGGGTGGAGA
GGCTATTCGGCTATGACTGGGCACAACAGACAATCGGCTGCTCTGATGCCGCCGTGTTCCGGCTGTCAGC
GCAGGGGCGCCCGGTTCTTTTTGTCAAGACCGACCTGTCCGGTGCCCTGAATGAACTGCAGGACGAGGCA
GCGCGGCTATCGTGGCTGGCCACGACGGGCGTTACTTGCGCAGCTGTGCTCGACGTTGTCACTGAAGCGG
GAAGGGACTGGCTGCTATTGGGCGAAGTGCCGGGGCAGGATCTCCTGTCATCTCACCTTGCTCCTGCCGA
GAAAGTATCCATCATGGCTGATGCAATGCGGCGGCTGCATACGCTTGATCCGGCTACCTGCCCATTCGAC
CACCAAGCGAAACATCGCATCGAGCGAGCACGTACTCGGATGGAAGCCGGTCTTGTCGATCAGGATGATC
TGGACGAAGAGCATCAGGGGCTCGCGCCAGCCGAACTGTTCGCCAGGCTCAAGGCGCGCATGCCCGACGG
CGAGGATCTCGTCGTGACCCATGGCGATGCCTGCTTGCCGAATATCATGGTGGAAAATGGCCGCTTTTCT
GGATTCATCGACTGTGGCCGGCTGGGTGTGGCGGACCGCTATCAGGACATAGCGTTGGCTACCCGTGATA
TTGCTGAAGAGCTTGGCGGCGAATGGGCTGACCGCTTCCTCGTGCTTTACGGTATCGCCGCTCCCGATTC
GCAGCGCATCGCCTTCTATCGCCTTCTTGACGAGTTCTTCTGAGCGGGACTCTGGGGTTCGAAATGACCG
ACCAAGCGACGCCCAACCTGCCATCACGAGATTTCGATTCCACCGCCGCCTTCTATGAAAGGTTGGGCTT
CGGAATCGTTTTCCGGGACGCCGGCTGGATGATCCTCCAGCGCGGGGATCTCATGCTGGAGTTCTTCGCC
CACCCCAACTTGTTTATTGCAGCTTATAATGGTTACAAATAAAGCAATAGCATCACAAATTTCACAAATA
AAGCATTTTTTTCACTGCATTCTAGTTGTGGTTTGTCCAAACTCATCAATGTATCTTATCATGTCTGTAT
ACCGTCGACCTCTAGCTAGAGCTTGGCGTAATCATGGTCATAGCTGTTTCCTGTGTGAAATTGTTATCCG
CTCACAATTCCACACAACATACGAGCCGGAAGCATAAAGTGTAAAGCCTGGGGTGCCTAATGAGTGAGCT
AACTCACATTAATTGCGTTGCGCTCACTGCCCGCTTTCCAGTCGGGAAACCTGTCGTGCCAGCTGCATTA
ATGAATCGGCCAACGCGCGGGGAGAGGCGGTTTGCGTATTGGGCGCTCTTCCGCTTCCTCGCTCACTGAC
TCGCTGCGCTCGGTCGTTCGGCTGCGGCGAGCGGTATCAGCTCACTCAAAGGCGGTAATACGGTTATCCA
CAGAATCAGGGGATAACGCAGGAAAGAACATGTGAGCAAAAGGCCAGCAAAAGGCCAGGAACCGTAAAAA
GGCCGCGTTGCTGGCGTTTTTCCATAGGCTCCGCCCCCCTGACGAGCATCACAAAAATCGACGCTCAAGT
CAGAGGTGGCGAAACCCGACAGGACTATAAAGATACCAGGCGTTTCCCCCTGGAAGCTCCCTCGTGCGCT
CTCCTGTTCCGACCCTGCCGCTTACCGGATACCTGTCCGCCTTTCTCCCTTCGGGAAGCGTGGCGCTTTC
TCATAGCTCACGCTGTAGGTATCTCAGTTCGGTGTAGGTCGTTCGCTCCAAGCTGGGCTGTGTGCACGAA
CCCCCCGTTCAGCCCGACCGCTGCGCCTTATCCGGTAACTATCGTCTTGAGTCCAACCCGGTAAGACACG
ACTTATCGCCACTGGCAGCAGCCACTGGTAACAGGATTAGCAGAGCGAGGTATGTAGGCGGTGCTACAGA
GTTCTTGAAGTGGTGGCCTAACTACGGCTACACTAGAAGAACAGTATTTGGTATCTGCGCTCTGCTGAAG
CCAGTTACCTTCGGAAAAAGAGTTGGTAGCTCTTGATCCGGCAAACAAACCACCGCTGGTAGCGGTGGTT
TTTTTGTTTGCAAGCAGCAGATTACGCGCAGAAAAAAAGGATCTCAAGAAGATCCTTTGATCTTTTCTAC
GGGGTCTGACGCTCAGTGGAACGAAAACTCACGTTAAGGGATTTTGGTCATGAGATTATCAAAAAGGATC
TTCACCTAGATCCTTTTAAATTAAAAATGAAGTTTTAAATCAATCTAAAGTATATATGAGTAAACTTGGT
CTGACAGTTACCAATGCTTAATCAGTGAGGCACCTATCTCAGCGATCTGTCTATTTCGTTCATCCATAGT
TGCCTGACTCCCCGTCGTGTAGATAACTACGATACGGGAGGGCTTACCATCTGGCCCCAGTGCTGCAATG
ATACCGCGAGACCCACGCTCACCGGCTCCAGATTTATCAGCAATAAACCAGCCAGCCGGAAGGGCCGAGC
GCAGAAGTGGTCCTGCAACTTTATCCGCCTCCATCCAGTCTATTAATTGTTGCCGGGAAGCTAGAGTAAG
TAGTTCGCCAGTTAATAGTTTGCGCAACGTTGTTGCCATTGCTACAGGCATCGTGGTGTCACGCTCGTCG
TTTGGTATGGCTTCATTCAGCTCCGGTTCCCAACGATCAAGGCGAGTTACATGATCCCCCATGTTGTGCA
AAAAAGCGGTTAGCTCCTTCGGTCCTCCGATCGTTGTCAGAAGTAAGTTGGCCGCAGTGTTATCACTCAT
GGTTATGGCAGCACTGCATAATTCTCTTACTGTCATGCCATCCGTAAGATGCTTTTCTGTGACTGGTGAG
TACTCAACCAAGTCATTCTGAGAATAGTGTATGCGGCGACCGAGTTGCTCTTGCCCGGCGTCAATACGGG
ATAATACCGCGCCACATAGCAGAACTTTAAAAGTGCTCATCATTGGAAAACGTTCTTCGGGGCGAAAACT
CTCAAGGATCTTACCGCTGTTGAGATCCAGTTCGATGTAACCCACTCGTGCACCCAACTGATCTTCAGCA
TCTTTTACTTTCACCAGCGTTTCTGGGTGAGCAAAAACAGGAAGGCAAAATGCCGCAAAAAAGGGAATAA
GGGCGACACGGAAATGTTGAATACTCATACTCTTCCTTTTTCAATATTATTGAAGCATTTATCAGGGTTA
TTGTCTCATGAGCGGATACATATTTGAATGTATTTAGAAAAATAAACAAATAGGGGTTCCGCGCACATTT
CCCCGAAAAGTGCCACCTGACGTCGACGGATCGGGAGATCTCCCGATCCCCTATGGTGCACTCTCAGTAC
AATCTGCTCTGATGCCGCATAGTTAAGCCAGTATCTGCTCCCTGCTTGTGTGTTGGAGGTCGCTGAGTAG
TGCGCGAGCAAAATTTAAGCTACAACAAGGCAAGGCTTGACCGACAATTGCATGAAGAATCTGCTTAGGG
TTAGGCGTTTTGCGCTGCTTCGCGATG
Features (pLannotate 1.2.2; 22 found; start..end, strand, type, name):
     22..401     +  enhancer       CMV enhancer: human cytomegalovirus immediate early enhancer
    402..605     +  promoter       CMV promoter: human cytomegalovirus (CMV) immediate early promoter
    601..634     +  LTR            5' LTR (truncated) (fragment): truncated 5' long terminal repeat (LTR) from HIV-1
    650..668     +  promoter       T7 promoter: promoter for bacteriophage T7 RNA polymerase
    688..1362    +  CDS            DsRed2: DsRed2 is a basic (constitutively fluorescent) red fluorescent protein published in 2006, derived from Discosoma sp..
   1369..1809    +  CDS            PPP1R14A: PP14A_HUMAN - Also known as CPI17, PPP1INL. Experimental evidence at protein level: Swiss-Prot protein existence level 1. Inhibitor of PPP1CA. Has over 1000-fold higher inhibitory activity when phosphorylated, creating a molecular switch for regulating the phosphorylation status of PPP1CA substrates and smooth muscle contraction. From Homo sapiens (Human).
   1876..1894    -  promoter       SP6 promoter: promoter for bacteriophage SP6 RNA polymerase
   1920..2144    +  polyA_signal   bGH poly(A) signal: bovine growth hormone polyadenylation signal
   2148..2169    +  promoter       SV40 promoter (fragment): SV40 enhancer and early promoter
   2190..2618    +  rep_origin     f1 ori (sequence partly withheld): f1 bacteriophage origin of replication; arrow indicates direction of (+) strand synthesis
   2632..2961    +  promoter       SV40 promoter: SV40 enhancer and early promoter
   3028..3822    +  CDS            NeoR/KanR: aminoglycoside phosphotransferase from Tn5; aph(3')-II (or nptII); confers resistance to neomycin, kanamycin, and G418 (Geneticin®)
   3843..4001    +  CDS            ble (fragment): BLE_KLEPN - Experimental evidence at protein level: Swiss-Prot protein existence level 1. Binding protein with a strong affinity to the bleomycin family of antibiotics. Binds to CL990; an antimitotic-antibiotic compound. From Klebsiella pneumoniae.
   3996..4117    +  polyA_signal   SV40 poly(A) signal: SV40 polyadenylation signal
   4190..4206    -  protein_bind   lac operator: The lac repressor binds to the lac operator to inhibit transcription in E. coli. This inhibition can be relieved by adding lactose or isopropyl-β-D-thiogalactopyranoside (IPTG). lac repressor encoded by lacI
   4214..4244    -  promoter       lac promoter: promoter for the E. coli lac operon
   4259..4280    -  protein_bind   CAP binding site: CAP binding activates transcription in the presence of cAMP. E. coli catabolite activator protein
   4293..4385    -  CDS            lacI (fragment): lac repressor; lacI; The lac repressor binds to the lac operator to inhibit transcription in E. coli. This inhibition can be relieved by adding lactose or isopropyl-β-D-thiogalactopyranoside (IPTG).
   4568..5156    -  rep_origin     ori: high-copy-number ColE1/pMB1/pBR322/pUC origin of replication
   5327..6187    -  CDS            AmpR: β-lactamase; bla; confers resistance to ampicillin, carbenicillin, and related antibiotics
   6188..6292    -  promoter       AmpR promoter: bla
   6351..6403    -  misc_feature   bom (fragment): basis of mobility region from pBR322
