[The description below was written by a language model from this plasmid's Addgene catalogue record and pLannotate feature annotations shown in this document.]
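Description:
DsRed-CPI-17-T38A-NES is a mammalian expression plasmid built on the pcDNA3.1(+) backbone. It encodes a red-fluorescent fusion of human CPI-17 (PPP1R14A), a phosphorylation-dependent inhibitor of the protein phosphatase 1 catalytic subunit that helps regulate smooth muscle contraction. The sequenced plasmid is about 6.5 kb. It replicates in E. coli at high copy from a ColE1/pUC-type origin and is selected with ampicillin through the β-lactamase gene. An f1 origin is also present. For mammalian cells, an SV40 promoter drives a neomycin/kanamycin phosphotransferase cassette ending in an SV40 poly(A) signal, which would permit G418 selection of stable transfectants.

The expression cassette uses the CMV immediate-early enhancer and promoter to transcribe a DsRed2 coding sequence, followed closely by the PPP1R14A open reading frame, so DsRed sits at the N-terminus of CPI-17. The transcript is terminated by the bovine growth hormone polyadenylation signal. The insert was cloned between BamHI and XhoI sites, and T7 and SP6 promoters flank it and serve as sequencing primer sites. The CPI-17 sequence carries a T38A substitution, which the record calls a "neutral" mutation. Replacing a threonine with alanine removes a potential phosphorylation site, and phosphorylation greatly increases the protein's inhibitory activity. The name and stated purpose indicate an appended nuclear export signal (NES) that confines the fusion to the cytosol. This element is not separately annotated in the feature table, though the short stretch after the PPP1R14A annotation could accommodate it. The plasmid is intended for expressing and imaging a cytosol-restricted T38A CPI-17 in mammalian cells.
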