Addgene plasmid #100791: DsRed-CPI-17-T38A-NES
Purpose: Mammalian expression of Fluorescent CPI-17 neutral mutation cytosolic
Depositing lab: Joseph Gordon. Depositing organization: University of Manitoba.
Backbone
  Vector backbone: pcDNA3.1(+)
  Backbone size w/o insert (bp): 5400
  Vector type: Mammalian Expression
Growth in bacteria
  Bacterial resistance: Ampicillin, 100 μg/mL
  Growth temperature: 37°C
  Growth strain: DH5alpha
  Copy number: High Copy
Gene/Insert
  Gene/Insert name: PPP1R14A (alt name: CPI-17-T38A-NES)
  Species: H. sapiens (human)
  Insert size (bp): 480
  Mutation: T38A
  Entrez Gene: PPP1R14A (a.k.a. PPP1INL)
  Promoter: CMV
  Tag / fusion protein: DsRed (N terminal on insert)
  Cloning method: Restriction Enzyme; 5′ cloning site BamHI (not destroyed); 3′ cloning site XhoI (not destroyed)
  Sequencing primers: 5′ T7; 3′ Sp6
Terms and licenses: Academic/Nonprofit Terms; Industry Terms: Not Available to Industry
How to cite: DsRed-CPI-17-T38A-NES was a gift from Joseph Gordon (Addgene plasmid # 100791 ; http://n2t.net/addgene:100791 ; RRID:Addgene_100791)
