>Addgene plasmid #100791 | DsRed-CPI-17-T38A-NES | depositor partial sequence | sequence record 197763 | CPI-17-T38A-NES
TTCCCCGAGGGCTTCAAGTGGGAGCGCGTGATGAACTTCGAGGACGGCGGCGTGGCGACCGTGACCCAGG
ACTCCTCCCTGCAGGACGGCTGCTTCATCTACAAGGTGAAGTTCATCGGCGTGAACTTCCCCTCCGACGG
CCCCGTGATGCAGAAGAAGACCATGGGCTGGGAGGCCTCCACCGAGCGCCTGTACCCCCGCGACGGCGTG
CTGAAGGGCGAGACCCACAAGGCCCTGAAGCTGAAGGACGGCGGCCACTACCTGGTGGAGTTCAAGTCCA
TCTACATGGCCAAGAAGCCCGTGCAGCTGCCCGGCTACTACTACGTGGACGCCAAGCTGGACATCACCTC
CCACAACGAGGACTACACCATCGTGGAGCAGTACGAGCGCACCGAGGGCCGCCACCACCTGTTCCTGGAA
TTCATGGCAGCTCAGCGGCTGGGCAAGCGCGTGCTGAGCAAGCTGCAGTCTCCATCGCGGGCCCGCGGGC
CAGGGGGCAGTCCCGGGGGGCTGCAGAAGCGGCACGCGCGCGTCGCCGTCAAGTATGACCGGCGGGAGCT
GCAGCGGCGGCTGGACGTGGAGAAGTGGATCGACGGGCGCCTGGAGGAGCTGTACCGCGGCATGGAGGCA
GACATGCCCGATGAGATCAACATTGATGAATTGTTGGAGTTAGAGAGTGAAGAGGAGAGAAGCCGGAAAA
TCCAGGGACTCCTGAAGTCATGTGGGAAACCTGTCGAGGACTTCATCCAGGAGCTGCTGGCAAAGCTTCA
AGGCCTCCACAGGCAGCCCGGCCTCCGCCAGCCAAGCCCCTCCCACGACGGCAGCCTCAGCCCCCTCCAG
GACCGGGCCCGGACTGCTCACCCCCTGGCCCTGAAGCTGGCCGGCCTGGACATCGGCAGCTGACTCGAGC
